>Addgene plasmid #247931 | pMH180_pDEST_CMV_UBR5_Flag | addgene full sequence | sequence record 496538 | Addgene NGS Result
CCATTCGCCATTCAGGCTGCGCAACTGTTGGGAAGGGCGATCGGTGCGGGCCTCTTCGCTATTACGCCAG
CTGGCGAAAGGGGGATGTGCTGCAAGGCGATTAAGTTGGGTAACGCCAGGGTTTTCCCAGTCACGACGTT
GTAAAACGACGGCCAGTGCCAAGCTGATCTATACATTGAATCAATATTGGCAATTAGCCATATTAGTCAT
TGGTTATATAGCATAAATCAATATTGGCTATTGGCCATTGCATACGTTGTATCTATATCATAATATGTAC
ATTTATATTGGCTCATGTCCAATATGACCGCCATGTTGACATTGATTATTGACTAGTTATTAATAGTAAT
CAATTACGGGGTCATTAGTTCATAGCCCATATATGGAGTTCCGCGTTACATAACTTACGGTAAATGGCCC
GCCTGGCTGACCGCCCAACGACCCCCGCCCATTGACGTCAATAATGACGTATGTTCCCATAGTAACGCCA
ATAGGGACTTTCCATTGACGTCAATGGGTGGAGTATTTACGGTAAACTGCCCACTTGGCAGTACATCAAG
TGTATCATATGCCAAGTCCGCCCCCTATTGACGTCAATGACGGTAAATGGCCCGCCTGGCATTATGCCCA
GTACATGACCTTACGGGACTTTCCTACTTGGCAGTACATCTACGTATTAGTCATCGCTATTACCATGGTG
ATGCGGTTTTGGCAGTACACCAATGGGCGTGGATAGCGGTTTGACTCACGGGGATTTCCAAGTCTCCACC
CCATTGACGTCAATGGGAGTTTGTTTTGGCACCAAAATCAACGGGACTTTCCAAAATGTCGTAATAACCC
CGCCCCGTTGACGCAAATGGGCGGTAGGCGTGTACGGTGGGAGGTCTATATAAGCAGAGCTCGTTTAGTG
AACCGTCAGAATTGATCTACCATGGACTACAAAGACGATGACGACAAGCTTGCGGCCGCGAATTCATCGA
TAGATCTGATATCAACAAGTTTGTACAAAAAAGCAGGCTTCCGGACCATGACGTCCATCCATTTCGTGGT
TCACCCGCTGCCGGGCACCGAGGACCAGCTCAATGACAGGTTACGAGAAGTTTCTGAGAAGCTGAACAAA
TATAATTTAAACAGCCACCCCCCTTTGAATGTATTGGAACAGGCTACTATTAAACAGTGTGTGGTGGGAC
CAAATCATGCTGCCTTTCTTCTTGAGGATGGTAGAGTTTGCAGGATTGGTTTTTCAGTACAGCCAGACAG
ATTGGAATTGGGTAAACCTGATAATAATGATGGGTCAAAGTTGAACAGCAACTCGGGGGCAGGGAGGACG
TCAAGGCCTGGTAGGACAAGCGACTCTCCATGGTTTCTCTCAGGTTCTGAGACTCTAGGCAGGCTGGCAG
GCAACACCTTAGGAAGCCGCTGGAGTTCTGGAGTGGGTGGAAGTGGTGGAGGATCCTCTGGTAGGTCATC
AGCTGGAGCTCGAGATTCCCGCCGGCAGACTCGAGTTATTCGGACAGGACGGGATCGAGGGTCTGGGCTT
TTGGGCAGTCAGCCCCAGCCAGTTATTCCAGCATCTGTCATTCCAGAGGAGCTGATTTCACAGGCCCAAG
TTGTTTTACAAGGCAAATCCAGAAGTGTCATTATTCGAGAACTTCAGAGAACAAATCTTGATGTGAACCT
TGCTGTAAATAATTTACTTAGCCGGGATGATGAAGATGGAGATGATGGGGATGATACAGCCAGCGAATCT
TATTTGCCTGGAGAGGATCTTATGTCTCTCCTTGATGCCGACATTCATTCTGCCCACCCAAGTGTCATTA
TTGATGCAGATGCCATGTTTTCTGAAGACATTAGCTATTTTGGTTACCCTTCTTTTCGTCGTTCATCACT
TTCCAGGCTAGGCTCATCTCGAGTTCTCCTTCTTCCCTTAGAGAGAGACTCTGAGCTGTTGCGTGAACGT
GAATCCGTTTTACGTTTACGTGAACGAAGGTGGCTTGATGGAGCCTCATTTGATAATGAAAGGGGTTCTA
CCAGCAAGGAAGGAGAGCCAAACTTGGATAAGAAGAATACACCTGTTCAAAGTCCAGTATCTCTAGGAGA
AGATTTGCAGTGGTGGCCTGATAAGGATGGAACAAAATTCATCTGTATTGGGGCTCTGTATTCTGAACTT
CTGGCTGTCAGCAGTAAAGGAGAACTTTATCAGTGGAAATGGAGTGAATCTGAGCCTTACAGAAATGCCC
AGAATCCTTCATTACATCATCCACGAGCAACATTTTTGGGGTTAACCAATGAAAAGATAGTCCTCCTGTC
TGCAAATAGCATAAGAGCAACTGTAGCTACAGAAAATAACAAGGTTGCTACATGGGTGGATGAAACTTTA
AGTTCTGTGGCTTCTAAATTAGAGCACACTGCTCAGACTTACTCTGAACTTCAAGGAGAGCGGATAGTTT
CTTTACATTGCTGTGCCCTTTACACCTGCGCTCAGCTGGAAAACAGTTTATATTGGTGGGGTGTAGTTCC
TTTTAGTCAAAGGAGGAAAATGTTAGAGAAAGCTAGAGCAAAAAATAAAAAGCCTAAATCCAGTGCTGGT
ATTTCTTCAATGCCGAACATCACTGTTGGTACCCAGGTATGCTTGAGAAATAATCCTCTTTATCATGCTG
GAGCAGTTGCATTTTCAATTAGTGCTGGGATTCCTAAAGTTGGTGTCTTAATGGAGTCAGTTTGGAATAT
GAATGACAGCTGTAGATTTCAACTTAGATCTCCTGAAAGCTTGAAAAACATGGAAAAAGCTAGCAAAACT
ACTGAAGCTAAGCCTGAAAGTAAGCAGGAGCCAGTGAAAACAGAAATGGGTCCTCCACCATCTCCAGCAT
CCACGTGTAGTGATGCATCCTCAATTGCCAGCAGTGCATCAATGCCATACAAACGACGACGGTCAACCCC
TGCACCAAAAGAAGAGGAAAAGGTGAATGAAGAGCAGTGGTCTCTTCGGGAAGTGGTTTTTGTGGAAGAT
GTCAAGAATGTTCCTGTTGGCAAGGTGCTAAAAGTAGATGGTGCCTATGTTGCTGTAAAATTTCCAGGAA
CCTCCAGTAATACTAACTGTCAGAACAGCTCTGGTCCAGATGCTGACCCTTCTTCTCTCCTGCAGGATTG
TAGGTTACTTAGAATTGATGAATTGCAGGTTGTCAAAACTGGTGGAACACCGAAGGTTCCCGACTGTTTC
CAAAGGACTCCTAAAAAGCTTTGTATACCTGAAAAAACAGAAATATTAGCAGTGAATGTAGATTCCAAAG
GTGTTCATGCTGTTCTGAAGACTGGAAATTGGGTACGATACTGTATCTTTGATCTTGCTACAGGAAAAGC
AGAACAGGAAAATAATTTTCCTACAAGCAGCATTGCTTTCCTTGGTCAGAATGAGAGGAATGTAGCCATT
TTCACTGCTGGACAGGAATCTCCCATTATTCTTCGAGATGGAAATGGTACCATCTACCCAATGGCCAAAG
ATTGCATGGGAGGAATAAGGGATCCCGATTGGCTGGATCTTCCACCTATTAGTAGTCTTGGAATGGGTGT
GCATTCTTTAATAAATCTTCCTGCCAATTCAACAATCAAAAAGAAAGCTGCTGTTATCATCATGGCTGTA
GAGAAACAAACCTTAATGCAACACATTCTGCGCTGTGACTATGAGGCCTGTCGACAATATCTAATGAATC
TTGAGCAAGCGGTTGTTTTAGAGCAGAATCTACAGATGCTGCAGACATTCATCAGCCACAGATGTGATGG
AAATCGAAATATTTTGCATGCTTGTGTATCAGTTTGCTTTCCAACCAGCAATAAAGAAACTAAAGAAGAA
GAGGAAGCGGAGCGTTCTGAAAGAAATACATTTGCAGAAAGGCTTTCTGCTGTTGAGGCCATTGCAAATG
CAATATCAGTTGTTTCAAGTAATGGCCCAGGTAATCGGGCTGGATCATCAAGTAGCCGAAGTTTGAGATT
ACGGGAAATGATGAGACGTTCGTTGAGAGCAGCTGGTTTGGGTAGACATGAAGCTGGAGCTTCATCCAGT
GACCACCAGGATCCAGTTTCACCCCCCATAGCTCCCCCTAGTTGGGTTCCTGACCCTCCTGCGATGGATC
CTGATGGTGACATTGATTTTATCCTGGCCCCCGCTGTGGGATCTCTTACCACAGCAGCAACCGGTACTGG
TCAAGGACCAAGCACCTCCACTATTCCAGGTCCTTCCACAGAGCCATCTGTAGTAGAATCCAAGGATCGA
AAGGCGAATGCTCATTTTATATTGAAATTGTTATGTGACAGTGTGGTTCTCCAGCCCTATCTACGAGAAC
TTCTTTCTGCCAAGGATGCAAGAGGGATGACCCCATTTATGTCAGCTGTAAGTGGCCGAGCTTATCCTGC
TGCAATTACCATCTTAGAAACTGCTCAGAAAATTGCAAAAGCTGAAATATCCTCAAGTGAAAAAGAGGAA
GATGTATTCATGGGAATGGTTTGCCCATCAGGTACCAACCCTGATGACTCTCCTTTATATGTTTTATGTT
GTAATGACACTTGCAGTTTTACATGGACTGGAGCAGAGCACATTAACCAGGATATTTTTGAGTGTCGAAC
TTGTGGCTTGCTGGAGTCACTGTGTTGTTGTACGGAATGTGCAAGGGTTTGTCATAAAGGTCATGATTGC
AAACTCAAACGGACATCACCAACAGCCTACTGTGATTGTTGGGAGAAATGTAAATGTAAAACTCTTATTG
CTGGACAGAAATCTGCTCGTCTTGATCTACTTTATCGCCTGCTCACTGCTACTAATCTGGTTACTCTGCC
AAACAGCAGGGGAGAGCACCTCTTACTATTCTTAGTACAGACAGTCGCAAGGCAGACGGTGGAGCATTGT
CAATACAGGCCACCTCGAATCAGGGAAGATCGTAACCGAAAAACAGCCAGTCCTGAAGATTCAGATATGC
CAGATCATGATTTGGAGCCTCCAAGATTTGCCCAGCTTGCATTGGAGCGTGTTCTACAGGACTGGAATGC
CTTGAAATCTATGATTATGTTTGGGTCGCAGGAGAATAAAGACCCTCTTAGTGCCAGCAGTAGAATAGGC
CATCTTTTGCCAGAAGAGCAAGTATACCTCAATCAGCAAAGTGGCACAATTCGGCTGGACTGTTTCACTC
ATTGCCTTATAGTTAAGTGTACAGCAGATATTTTGCTTTTAGATACTCTACTAGGTACACTAGTGAAAGA
ACTCCAAAACAAATATACACCTGGACGTAGAGAAGAAGCTATTGCTGTGACAATGAGGTTTCTACGTTCA
GTGGCAAGAGTTTTTGTTATTCTGAGTGTGGAAATGGCTTCATCCAAAAAGAAAAACAACTTTATTCCAC
AGCCAATTGGAAAATGCAAGCGTGTATTCCAAGCATTGCTACCTTACGCTGTGGAAGAATTGTGCAACGT
AGCAGAGTCACTGATTGTTCCTGTCAGAATGGGGATTGCTCGTCCAACTGCACCATTTACCCTGGCTAGT
ACTAGCATAGATGCCATGCAGGGCAGTGAAGAATTATTTTCAGTGGAACCACTACCACCACGACCATCAT
CTGATCAGTCTAGCAGCTCCAGTCAGTCTCAGTCATCCTACATCATCAGGAATCCACAGCAGAGGCGCAT
CAGCCAGTCACAGCCCGTTCGGGGCAGAGATGAAGAACAGGATGATATTGTTTCAGCAGATGTGGAAGAG
GTTGAGGTGGTGGAGGGTGTGGCTGGAGAAGAGGATCATCATGATGAACAGGAAGAACACGGGGAAGAAA
ATGCTGAGGCAGAGGGACAACATGATGAGCATGATGAAGACGGGAGTGATATGGAGCTGGACTTGTTAGC
AGCAGCTGAAACAGAAAGTGATAGTGAAAGTAACCACAGCAACCAAGATAATGCTAGTGGGCGCAGAAGC
GTTGTCACTGCAGCAACTGCTGGTTCAGAAGCAGGAGCAAGCAGTGTTCCTGCCTTCTTTTCTGAAGATG
ATTCTCAATCGAATGACTCAAGTGATTCTGATAGCAGTAGTAGTCAGAGTGACGACATAGAACAGGAGAC
CTTTATGCTTGATGAGCCATTAGAAAGAACCACAAATAGCTCCCATGCCAATGGTGCTGCCCAAGCTCCC
CGTTCAATGCAGTGGGCTGTCCGCAACACCCAGCATCAGCGAGCAGCCAGTACAGCCCCTTCCAGTACAT
CTACACCAGCAGCAAGTTCAGCGGGTTTGATTTATATTGATCCTTCAAACTTACGCCGGAGTGGTACCAT
CAGTACAAGTGCTGCAGCTGCAGCAGCTGCTTTGGAAGCTAGCAACGCCAGCAGTTACCTAACATCTGCA
AGCAGTTTAGCCAGGGCTTACAGCATTGTCATTAGACAAATCTCGGACTTGATGGGCCTTATTCCTAAGT
ATAATCACCTAGTATACTCTCAGATTCCAGCAGCTGTGAAATTGACTTACCAAGATGCAGTAAACTTACA
GAACTATGTAGAAGAAAAGCTTATTCCCACTTGGAACTGGATGGTCAGTATTATGGATTCTACTGAAGCT
CAATTACGTTATGGTTCTGCATTAGCATCTGCTGGTGATCCTGGACATCCAAATCATCCTCTTCACGCTT
CTCAGAATTCAGCGAGAAGAGAGAGGATGACTGCGCGAGAAGAAGCTAGCTTACGAACACTTGAAGGCAG
ACGACGTGCCACCTTGCTTAGCGCCCGTCAAGGAATGATGTCTGCACGAGGAGACTTCCTAAATTATGCT
CTGTCTCTAATGCGGTCTCATAATGATGAGCATTCTGATGTTCTTCCAGTTTTGGATGTTTGCTCATTGA
AGCATGTGGCATATGTTTTTCAAGCACTTATATACTGGATTAAGGCAATGAATCAGCAGACAACATTGGA
TACACCTCAACTAGAACGCAAAAGGACGCGAGAACTCTTGGAACTGGGTATTGATAATGAAGATTCAGAA
CATGAAAATGATGATGACACCAATCAAAGTGCTACTTTGAATGATAAGGATGATGACTCTCTTCCTGCAG
AAACTGGCCAAAACCATCCATTTTTCCGACGTTCAGACTCCATGACATTCCTTGGGTGTATACCCCCAAA
TCCATTTGAAGTGCCTCTGGCTGAAGCCATCCCCTTGGCTGATCAGCCACATCTGTTGCAGCCAAATGCT
AGAAAGGAGGATCTTTTTGGCCGTCCAAGTCAGGGTCTTTATTCTTCATCTGCCAGTAGTGGGAAATGTT
TAATGGAGGTTACAGTGGATAGAAACTGCCTAGAGGTTCTTCCAACAAAAATGTCTTATGCTGCCAATCT
GAAAAATGTAATGAACATGCAAAACCGGCAAAAAAAAGAAGGGGAAGAACAGCCCGTGCTGCCAGAAGAA
ACTGAGAGTTCAAAACCAGGGCCATCTGCTCATGATCTTGCTGCACAATTAAAAAGTAGCTTACTAGCAG
AAATAGGACTTACTGAAAGTGAAGGGCCACCTCTCACATCTTTCAGGCCACAGTGTAGCTTTATGGGAAT
GGTTATTTCCCATGATATGCTGCTAGGACGTTGGCGCCTTTCTTTAGAACTGTTCGGCAGGGTATTCATG
GAAGATGTTGGAGCAGAACCTGGATCAATCCTAACTGAATTGGGTGGTTTTGAGGTAAAAGAATCAAAAT
TCCGCAGAGAAATGGAAAAACTGAGAAACCAGCAGTCAAGAGATTTGTCACTAGAGGTTGATCGGGATCG
AGATCTTCTCATTCAGCAGACTATGAGGCAGCTTAACAATCACTTTGGTCGAAGATGTGCTACTACACCA
ATGGCTGTACACAGAGTAAAAGTCACATTTAAGGATGAGCCAGGAGAGGGCAGTGGTGTAGCACGAAGTT
TTTATACAGCCATTGCACAAGCATTTTTATCAAATGAAAAATTGCCAAATCTAGAGTGTATCCAAAATGC
CAACAAAGGCACCCACACAAGTTTAATGCAGAGATTAAGGAACCGAGGAGAGAGAGACCGGGAAAGGGAG
AGAGAAAGGGAAATGAGGAGGAGTAGTGGTTTGCGAGCAGGTTCTCGGAGGGACCGGGATAGAGACTTTA
GAAGACAGCTTTCCATCGACACTAGGCCCTTTAGACCAGCCTCTGAAGGGAATCCTAGCGATGATCCTGA
GCCTTTGCCAGCA
[183 nt withheld, positions 8204-8386]
CGGGAAAATGGAGCTGATAGTATCCTGGATCTTGGATTAGTAGACTCCTCAGAAAAGGTACAGCAGGAAA
ACCGAAAGCGCCATGGCTCTAGTCGAAGTGTAGTAGATATGGATTTAGATGATACAGATGATGGTGATGA
CAATGCCCCTTTGTTTTACCAACCTGGGAAAAGAGGATTTTATACTCCAAGGCCTGGCAAGAACACAGAA
GCAAGGTTGAATTGTTTCAGAAACATTGGCAGGATTCTTGGACTATGTCTGTTACAGAATGAACTCTGTC
CTATCACATTGAATAGACATGTAATTAAAGTATTGCTTGGTAGAAAAGTCAATTGGCATGATTTTGCTTT
TTTTGATCCTGTAATGTATGAGAGTTTGCGGCAACTAATCCTCGCGTCTCAGAGTTCAGATGCTGATGCT
GTTTTCTCAGCAATGGATTTGGCATTTGCAATTGACCTGTGTAAAGAAGAAGGTGGAGGACAGGTTGAAC
TCATTCCTAATGGTGTAAATATACCAGTCACTCCACAGAATGTATATGAGTATGTGCGGAAATACGCAGA
ACACAGAATGTTGGTAGTTGCAGAACAGCCCTTACATGCAATGAGGAAAGGTCTACTAGATGTGCTTCCA
AAAAATTCATTAGAAGATTTAACGGCAGAAGATTTTAGGCTTTTGGTAAATGGCTGCGGTGAAGTCAATG
TGCAAATGCTGATCAGTTTTACCTCTTTCAATGATGAATCAGGAGAAAATGCTGAGAAGCTTCTGCAGTT
CAAGCGTTGGTTCTGGTCAATAGTAGAGAAGATGAGCATGACAGAACGACAAGATCTTGTTTACTTTTGG
ACATCAAGCCCATCACTGCCAGCCAGTGAAGAAGGATTCCAGCCTATGCCCTCAATCACAATAAGACCAC
CAGATGACCAACATCTTCCTACTGCAAATACTTGCATTTCTCGACTTTACGTCCCACTCTATTCCTCTAA
ACAGATTCTCAAACAGAAATTGTTACTCGCCATTAAGACCAAGAATTTTGGTTTTGTGTAGCCGCGGACC
CAGCTTTCTTGTACAAAGTGGTTGATATCGGTACCAGTCGACTCTAGAGGATCCCGGGTGGCATCCCTGT
GACCCCTCCCCAGTGCCTCTCCTGGCCCTGGAAGTTGCCACTCCAGTGCCCACCAGCCTTGTCCTAATAA
AATTAAGTTGCATCATTTTGTCTGACTAGGTGTCCTTCTATAATATTATGGGGTGGAGGGGGGTGGTATG
GAGCAAGGGGCAAGTTGGGAAGACAACCTGTAGGGCCTGCGGGGTCTATTGGGAACCAAGCTGGAGTGCA
GTGGCACAATCTTGGCTCACTGCAATCTCCGCCTCCTGGGTTCAAGCGATTCTCCTGCCTCAGCCTCCCG
AGTTGTTGGGATTCCAGGCATGCATGACCAGGCTCAGCTAATTTTTGTTTTTTTGGTAGAGACGGGGTTT
CACCATATTGGCCAGGCTGGTCTCCAACTCCTAATCTCAGGTGATCTACCCACCTTGGCCTCCCAAATTG
CTGGGATTACAGGCGTGAACCACTGCTCCCTTCCCTGTCCTTCTGATTTTAAAATAACTATACCAGCAGG
AGGACGTCCAGACACAGCATAGGCTACCTGGCCATGCCCAACCGGTGGGACATTTGAGTTGCTTGCTTGG
CACTGTCCTCTCATGCGTTGGGTCCACTCAGTAGATGCCTGTTGAATTGGGTACGCGGCCAGCTTGGCTG
TGGAATGTGTGTCAGTTAGGGTGTGGAAAGTCCCCAGGCTCCCCAGCAGGCAGAAGTATGCAAAGCATGC
ATCTCAATTAGTCAGCAACCAGGTGTGGAAAGTCCCCAGGCTCCCCAGCAGGCAGAAGTATGCAAAGCAT
GCATCTCAATTAGTCAGCAACCATAGTCCCGCCCCTAACTCCGCCCATCCCGCCCCTAACTCCGCCCAGT
TCCGCCCATTCTCCGCCCCATGGCTGACTAATTTTTTTTATTTATGCAGAGGCCGAGGCCGCCTCGGCCT
CTGAGCTATTCCAGAAGTAGTGAGGAGGCTTTTTTGGAGGCCTAGGCTTTTGCAAAAAGCTCCTCGAGGA
ACTGAAAAACCAGAAAGTTAATTCCCTATAGTGAGTCGTATTAAATTCGTAATCATGTCATAGCTGTTTC
CTGTGTGAAATTGTTATCCGCTCACAATTCCACACAACATACGAGCCGGAAGCATAAAGTGTAAAGCCTG
GGGTGCCTAATGAGTGAGCTAACTCACATTAATTGCGTTGCGCTCACTGCCCGCTTTCCAGTCGGGAAAC
CTGTCGTGCCAGCTGCATTAATGAATCGGCCAACGCGCGGGGAGAGGCGGTTTGCGTATTGGGCGCTCTT
CCGCTTCCTCGCTCACTGACTCGCTGCGCTCGGTCGTTCGGCTGCGGCGAGCGGTATCAGCTCACTCAAA
GGCGGTAATACGGTTATCCACAGAATCAGGGGATAACGCAGGAAAGAACATGTGAGCAAAAGGCCAGCAA
AAGGCCAGGAACCGTAAAAAGGCCGCGTTGCTGGCGTTTTTCCATAGGCTCCGCCCCCCTGACGAGCATC
ACAAAAATCGACGCTCAAGTCAGAGGTGGCGAAACCCGACAGGACTATAAAGATACCAGGCGTTTCCCCC
TGGAAGCTCCCTCGTGCGCTCTCCTGTTCCGACCCTGCCGCTTACCGGATACCTGTCCGCCTTTCTCCCT
TCGGGAAGCGTGGCGCTTTCTCATAGCTCACGCTGTAGGTATCTCAGTTCGGTGTAGGTCGTTCGCTCCA
AGCTGGGCTGTGTGCACGAACCCCCCGTTCAGCCCGACCGCTGCGCCTTATCCGGTAACTATCGTCTTGA
GTCCAACCCGGTAAGACACGACTTATCGCCACTGGCAGCAGCCACTGGTAACAGGATTAGCAGAGCGAGG
TATGTAGGCGGTGCTACAGAGTTCTTGAAGTGGTGGCCTAACTACGGCTACACTAGAAGAACAGTATTTG
GTATCTGCGCTCTGCTGAAGCCAGTTACCTTCGGAAAAAGAGTTGGTAGCTCTTGATCCGGCAAACAAAC
CACCGCTGGTAGCGGTGGTTTTTTTGTTTGCAAGCAGCAGATTACGCGCAGAAAAAAAGGATCTCAAGAA
GATCCTTTGATCTTTTCTACGGGGTCTGACGCTCAGTGGAACGAAAACTCACGTTAAGGGATTTTGGTCA
TGAGATTATCAAAAAGGATCTTCACCTAGATCCTTTTAAATTAAAAATGAAGTTTTAAATCAATCTAAAG
TATATATGAGTAAACTTGGTCTGACAGTTACCAATGCTTAATCAGTGAGGCACCTATCTCAGCGATCTGT
CTATTTCGTTCATCCATAGTTGCCTGACTCCCCGTCGTGTAGATAACTACGATACGGGAGGGCTTACCAT
CTGGCCCCAGTGCTGCAATGATACCGCGAGACCCACGCTCACCGGCTCCAGATTTATCAGCAATAAACCA
GCCAGCCGGAAGGGCCGAGCGCAGAAGTGGTCCTGCAACTTTATCCGCCTCCATCCAGTCTATTAATTGT
TGCCGGGAAGCTAGAGTAAGTAGTTCGCCAGTTAATAGTTTGCGCAACGTTGTTGCCATTGCTACAGGCA
TCGTGGTGTCACGCTCGTCGTTTGGTATGGCTTCATTCAGCTCCGGTTCCCAACGATCAAGGCGAGTTAC
ATGATCCCCCATGTTGTGCAAAAAAGCGGTTAGCTCCTTCGGTCCTCCGATCGTTGTCAGAAGTAAGTTG
GCCGCAGTGTTATCACTCATGGTTATGGCAGCACTGCATAATTCTCTTACTGTCATGCCATCCGTAAGAT
GCTTTTCTGTGACTGGTGAGTACTCAACCAAGTCATTCTGAGAATAGTGTATGCGGCGACCGAGTTGCTC
TTGCCCGGCGTCAATACGGGATAATACCGCGCCACATAGCAGAACTTTAAAAGTGCTCATCATTGGAAAA
CGTTCTTCGGGGCGAAAACTCTCAAGGATCTTACCGCTGTTGAGATCCAGTTCGATGTAACCCACTCGTG
CACCCAACTGATCTTCAGCATCTTTTACTTTCACCAGCGTTTCTGGGTGAGCAAAAACAGGAAGGCAAAA
TGCCGCAAAAAAGGGAATAAGGGCGACACGGAAATGTTGAATACTCATACTCTTCCTTTTTCAATATTAT
TGAAGCATTTATCAGGGTTATTGTCTCATGAGCGGATACATATTTGAATGTATTTAGAAAAATAAACAAA
TAGGGGTTCCGCGCACATTTCCCCGAAAAGTGCCACCTG
[124 nt withheld, positions 12696-12819]
C
[91 nt withheld, positions 12821-12911]
A
[49 nt withheld, positions 12913-12961]
CCTTTGACGTTGGAGTCCACGTTCTTT
[37 nt withheld, positions 12989-13025]
ACCCTATCTCGGTCTATTCTTTTGATTTATAAGGGATTTTGCCGATTTCGGCCTATTGGTTAAAAAATGA
GCTGATTTAACAAAAATTTAACGCGAATTTTAACAAAATATTAACGCTTACAATTT
Features (pLannotate 1.2.2; 18 found; start..end, strand, type, name):
      4..158     -  CDS            lacZα (fragment): LacZα fragment of β-galactosidase; lacZ fragment
    318..697     +  enhancer       CMV enhancer: human cytomegalovirus immediate early enhancer
    699..898     +  promoter       CMV promoter: human cytomegalovirus (CMV) immediate early promoter
    995..1019    +  protein_bind   attB1: mutant version of attB; recombination site for the Gateway® BP reaction BP Clonase™
   1028..9424    +  CDS            UBR5 (sequence partly withheld): UBR5_HUMAN - Also known as EDD, EDD1, HYD, KIAA0896. Experimental evidence at protein level: Swiss-Prot protein existence level 1. E3 ubiquitin-protein ligase which is a component of the N-end rule pathway. Recognizes and binds to proteins bearing specific N- terminal residues that are destabilizing according to the N-end rule, leading to their ubiquitination and subsequent degradation (By similarity). Involved in maturation and/or transcriptional regulation of mRNA by activating CDK9 by polyubiquitination. May play a role in control of cell cycle progression. May have tumor suppressor functio
   9434..9458    -  protein_bind   attB2: mutant version of attB; recombination site for the Gateway® BP reaction BP Clonase™
   9473..9491    -  misc_feature   MCS (fragment): pUC18/19 multiple cloning site
   9492..10114   +  polyA_signal   hGH poly(A) signal: human growth hormone polyadenylation signal
  10143..10472   +  promoter       SV40 promoter: SV40 enhancer and early promoter
  10511..10529   -  promoter       T7 promoter: promoter for bacteriophage T7 RNA polymerase
  10565..10587   -  protein_bind   lac operator (fragment): The lac repressor binds to the lac operator to inhibit transcription in E. coli. This inhibition can be relieved by adding lactose or isopropyl-β-D-thiogalactopyranoside (IPTG). lac repressor encoded by lacI
  10591..10621   -  promoter       lac promoter: promoter for the E. coli lac operon
  10636..10657   -  protein_bind   CAP binding site: CAP binding activates transcription in the presence of cAMP. E. coli catabolite activator protein
  10670..10762   -  CDS            lacI (fragment): lac repressor; lacI; The lac repressor binds to the lac operator to inhibit transcription in E. coli. This inhibition can be relieved by adding lactose or isopropyl-β-D-thiogalactopyranoside (IPTG).
  10945..11533   -  rep_origin     ori: high-copy-number ColE1/pMB1/pBR322/pUC origin of replication
  11704..12564   -  CDS            AmpR: β-lactamase; bla; confers resistance to ampicillin, carbenicillin, and related antibiotics
  12565..12669   -  promoter       AmpR promoter: bla
  12696..13124   +  rep_origin     f1 ori (sequence partly withheld): f1 bacteriophage origin of replication; arrow indicates direction of (+) strand synthesis
