[The description below was written by a language model from this plasmid's Addgene catalogue record and pLannotate feature annotations shown in this document.]
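Description:
pMH180_pDEST_CMV_UBR5_Flag is a mammalian expression plasmid of about 13.2 kb, built on the pDEST-FLAG Gateway destination backbone, for overexpressing FLAG-tagged human UBR5. It is maintained in E. coli through a high-copy ColE1/pUC-type origin and selected with ampicillin via the β-lactamase (AmpR) gene and its native promoter. An f1 phage origin is also present, along with remnants of pUC-style cloning sequence (lacZα and lacI fragments, lac promoter/operator, CAP site, a T7 promoter and an MCS fragment) that have no role in mammalian expression. No mammalian selection marker is annotated. An SV40 enhancer/early promoter sits downstream of the expression cassette, but the table shows no coding sequence following it.

The payload is the roughly 8.4 kb UBR5 open reading frame, flanked by attB1 and attB2 sites that mark its insertion by Gateway recombination. Transcription is driven by the human cytomegalovirus immediate-early enhancer and promoter and terminated by the human growth hormone polyadenylation signal. UBR5 (also called EDD or HYD) is a large E3 ubiquitin-protein ligase associated with the N-end rule pathway. The catalogue lists the FLAG epitope as N-terminal on the insert, but the feature table does not annotate the tag separately, so its exact position cannot be confirmed from the annotation. The depositor notes that the repository's sequencing shows alternative amino acids downstream of FLAG and a K503R substitution relative to the reference protein, and states that these have no functional consequence. The construct is intended for overexpression of UBR5 in mammalian cells, where the tag would allow detection or affinity capture, and the associated work concerns UBR5 regulation of nuclear hormone receptor stability.
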