Addgene plasmid #247931: pMH180_pDEST_CMV_UBR5_Flag
Purpose: Overexpression vector for FLAG-tagged UBR5.
Depositing lab: Benjamin Ebert & Jonathan Tsai. Depositing organization: Dana-Farber Cancer Institute. Publication: UBR5 forms ligand-dependent complexes on chromatin to regulate nuclear hormone receptor stability. Tsai JM, Aguirre JD, Li YD, Brown J, Focht V, Kater L, Kempf G, Sandoval B, Schmitt S, Rutter JC, Galli P, Sandate CR, Cutler JA, Zou C, Donovan KA, Lumpkin RJ, Cavadini S, Park PMC, Sievers Q, Hatton C, Ener E, Regalado BD, Sperling MT, Slabicki M, Kim J, Zon R, Zhang Z, Miller PG, Belizaire R, Sperling AS, Fischer ES, Irizarry R, Armstrong SA, Thoma NH, Ebert BL. Mol Cell. 2023 Aug 3;83(15):2753-2767.e10. doi: 10.1016/j.molcel.2023.06.028. Epub 2023 Jul 20. PubMed 37478846.
Backbone
  Vector backbone: pDEST-FLAG
  Vector type: Mammalian Expression
Growth in bacteria
  Bacterial resistance: Ampicillin, 100 μg/mL
  Growth temperature: 37°C
  Growth strain: NEB Stable
  Copy number: Unknown
Gene/Insert
  Gene/Insert name: UBR5
  Species: H. sapiens (human)
  Insert size (bp): 8400
  Entrez Gene: UBR5 (a.k.a. DD5, EDD, EDD1, HYD, NEDSBH)
  Tag / fusion protein: FLAG (DYKDDDDK) (N terminal on insert)
Terms and licenses: Academic/Nonprofit Terms; Industry Terms: Not Available to Industry
Depositor comments: The depositor confirms that discrepancies between the depositor's sequence and Addgene's sequences have no functional consequences. The Addgene NGS result finds alternative amino acids in the insert ORF downstream of FLAG and K503R in hUBR5 (NP_056986.2).
How to cite: pMH180_pDEST_CMV_UBR5_Flag was a gift from Benjamin Ebert & Jonathan Tsai (Addgene plasmid # 247931 ; http://n2t.net/addgene:247931 ; RRID:Addgene_247931)
